Addgene plasmid #73132: pcDNA 3.1(Hygro) myc-hPolQ-Flag
Purpose: To express in mammalian cells human PolQ
Depositing lab: Agnel Sfeir. Depositing organization: NYU Grossman School of Medicine. Publication: Mammalian polymerase theta promotes alternative NHEJ and suppresses recombination. Mateos-Gomez PA, Gong F, Nair N, Miller KM, Lazzerini-Denchi E, Sfeir A. Nature. 2015 Feb 12;518(7538):254-7. doi: 10.1038/nature14157. Epub 2015 Feb 2. PubMed 25642960.
Backbone
  Vector backbone: pcDNA3.1
  Backbone size w/o insert (bp): 5607
  Total vector size (bp): 13416
  Vector type: Mammalian Expression
  Selectable markers: Hygromycin
Growth in bacteria
  Bacterial resistance: Ampicillin, 100 μg/mL
  Growth temperature: 37°C
  Growth strain: DH5alpha
  Copy number: High Copy
Gene/Insert
  Gene/Insert name: Polymerase theta
  Species: H. sapiens (human)
  Insert size (bp): 7797
  Entrez Gene: POLQ (a.k.a. PRO0327)
  Promoter: cmv promoter
  Tag / fusion protein: Flag (C terminal on insert); myc (N terminal on insert)
  Cloning method: Unknown
  Sequencing primers: 5′ TAATACGACTCACTATAGG
Resource information
  A portion of this plasmid was derived from a plasmid made by: Proc Natl Acad Sci U S A. 2010 Jul 27;107(30):13390-5. doi: 10.1073/pnas.0910759107. Epub 2010 Jul 12. DNA polymerase theta up-regulation is associated with poor survival in breast cancer, perturbs DNA replication, and promotes genetic instability. Lemée F1, Bergoglio V, Fernandez-Vidal A, Machado-Silva A, Pillaire MJ, Bieth A, Gentil C, Baker L, Martin AL, Leduc C, Lam E, Magdeleine E, Filleron T, Oumouhou N, Kaina B, Seki M, Grimal F, Lacroix-Triki M, Thompson A, Roché H, Bourdon JC, Wood RD, Hoffmann JS, Cazaux C.
Terms and licenses: Academic/Nonprofit Terms; Industry Terms: Not Available to Industry
Depositor comments: We added a myc tag to the N-terminus of the gene
How to cite: pcDNA 3.1(Hygro) myc-hPolQ-Flag was a gift from Agnel Sfeir (Addgene plasmid # 73132 ; http://n2t.net/addgene:73132 ; RRID:Addgene_73132)
