[The description below was written by a language model from this plasmid's Addgene catalogue record and pLannotate feature annotations shown in this document.]
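Description:
pcDNA 3.1(Hygro) myc-hPolQ-Flag is a mammalian expression plasmid of about 13.4 kb, built on the pcDNA3.1 hygromycin backbone, that carries the full-length human DNA polymerase theta (POLQ) coding sequence. It is propagated in E. coli as a high-copy plasmid through a ColE1/pUC-type origin and is selected with ampicillin via the β-lactamase gene and its own promoter. An f1 bacteriophage origin is also present, along with small leftover backbone fragments (lac promoter/operator, bom, and short lacI and ble remnants) that play no evident role in the design.

The roughly 7.8 kb POLQ open reading frame is driven by the human cytomegalovirus immediate-early enhancer and promoter and terminated by the bovine growth hormone polyadenylation signal. A T7 promoter lies between the CMV promoter and the insert, which can serve for in vitro transcription or as a sequencing primer site. According to the record, the protein carries an N-terminal myc epitope, added by the depositors to a POLQ construct derived from an earlier plasmid, and a C-terminal Flag tag. The feature table detects a myc-tag fragment just upstream of POLQ but does not separately annotate the Flag tag. The two epitopes allow detection or immunoprecipitation of the large polymerase from either end. A separate cassette, consisting of the SV40 enhancer/early promoter, the hygromycin phosphotransferase gene and the SV40 poly(A) signal, allows hygromycin selection of stably transfected mammalian cells.

The stated purpose is expression of human PolQ in mammalian cells, and the associated work concerns the enzyme's role in promoting alternative end-joining and suppressing recombination.
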