Features (pLannotate 1.2.2; 21 found; start..end, strand, type, name):
     28..80      -  misc_feature   bom (fragment): basis of mobility region from pBR322
    235..614     +  enhancer       CMV enhancer: human cytomegalovirus immediate early enhancer
    615..818     +  promoter       CMV promoter: human cytomegalovirus (CMV) immediate early promoter
    814..847     +  LTR            5' LTR (truncated) (fragment): truncated 5' long terminal repeat (LTR) from HIV-1
    863..881     +  promoter       T7 promoter: promoter for bacteriophage T7 RNA polymerase
    944..972     +  CDS            3xMyc (fragment): 3 tandem Myc epitope tags
    994..8763    +  CDS            POLQ: DPOLQ_HUMAN - Also known as POLH From Homo sapiens (Human).
   8846..9070    +  polyA_signal   bGH poly(A) signal: bovine growth hormone polyadenylation signal
   9074..9095    +  promoter       SV40 promoter (fragment): SV40 enhancer and early promoter
   9116..9544    +  rep_origin     f1 ori (sequence partly withheld): f1 bacteriophage origin of replication; arrow indicates direction of (+) strand synthesis
   9558..9887    +  promoter       SV40 promoter: SV40 enhancer and early promoter
   9936..10961   +  CDS            HygR: aminoglycoside phosphotransferase from E. coli; aph(4)-Ia; confers resistance to hygromycin
  10971..11096   +  CDS            ble (fragment): BLE_KLEPN - Experimental evidence at protein level: Swiss-Prot protein existence level 1. Binding protein with a strong affinity to the bleomycin family of antibiotics. Binds to CL990; an antimitotic-antibiotic compound. From Klebsiella pneumoniae.
  11091..11212   +  polyA_signal   SV40 poly(A) signal: SV40 polyadenylation signal
  11283..11305   -  protein_bind   lac operator (fragment): The lac repressor binds to the lac operator to inhibit transcription in E. coli. This inhibition can be relieved by adding lactose or isopropyl-β-D-thiogalactopyranoside (IPTG). lac repressor encoded by lacI
  11309..11339   -  promoter       lac promoter: promoter for the E. coli lac operon
  11354..11375   -  protein_bind   CAP binding site: CAP binding activates transcription in the presence of cAMP. E. coli catabolite activator protein
  11388..11480   -  CDS            lacI (fragment): lac repressor; lacI; The lac repressor binds to the lac operator to inhibit transcription in E. coli. This inhibition can be relieved by adding lactose or isopropyl-β-D-thiogalactopyranoside (IPTG).
  11663..12251   -  rep_origin     ori: high-copy-number ColE1/pMB1/pBR322/pUC origin of replication
  12422..13282   -  CDS            AmpR: β-lactamase; bla; confers resistance to ampicillin, carbenicillin, and related antibiotics
  13283..13387   -  promoter       AmpR promoter: bla
>Addgene plasmid #73132 | pcDNA 3.1(Hygro) myc-hPolQ-Flag | addgene full sequence | sequence record 322466 | Addgene NGS Result
GACGGATCGGGAGATCTCCCGATCCCCTATGGTGCACTCTCAGTACAATCTGCTCTGATGCCGCATAGTT
AAGCCAGTATCTGCTCCCTGCTTGTGTGTTGGAGGTCGCTGAGTAGTGCGCGAGCAAAATTTAAGCTACA
ACAAGGCAAGGCTTGACCGACAATTGCATGAAGAATCTGCTTAGGGTTAGGCGTTTTGCGCTGCTTCGCG
ATGTACGGGCCAGATATACGCGTTGACATTGATTATTGACTAGTTATTAATAGTAATCAATTACGGGGTC
ATTAGTTCATAGCCCATATATGGAGTTCCGCGTTACATAACTTACGGTAAATGGCCCGCCTGGCTGACCG
CCCAACGACCCCCGCCCATTGACGTCAATAATGACGTATGTTCCCATAGTAACGCCAATAGGGACTTTCC
ATTGACGTCAATGGGTGGAGTATTTACGGTAAACTGCCCACTTGGCAGTACATCAAGTGTATCATATGCC
AAGTACGCCCCCTATTGACGTCAATGACGGTAAATGGCCCGCCTGGCATTATGCCCAGTACATGACCTTA
TGGGACTTTCCTACTTGGCAGTACATCTACGTATTAGTCATCGCTATTACCATGGTGATGCGGTTTTGGC
AGTACATCAATGGGCGTGGATAGCGGTTTGACTCACGGGGATTTCCAAGTCTCCACCCCATTGACGTCAA
TGGGAGTTTGTTTTGGCACCAAAATCAACGGGACTTTCCAAAATGTCGTAACAACTCCGCCCCATTGACG
CAAATGGGCGGTAGGCGTGTACGGTGGGAGGTCTATATAAGCAGAGCTCTCTGGCTAACTAGAGAACCCA
CTGCTTACTGGCTTATCGAAATTAATACGACTCACTATAGGGAGACCCAAGCTGGCTAGCGTTTAAACTT
AAGCTTGGTACCGAGCTCGGATCTGCGGCCGCATGGAACAAAAGTTGATTTCTGAAGAAGATTTGTTAAG
AAAGAGAGGGATCCTGAATCTTCTGCGTCGGAGTGGGAAACGGCGGCGTTCAGAATCAGGCTCAGATTCG
TTCTCGGGAAGCGGCGGTGACAGCAGTGCCAGCCCCCAGTTCCTCTCCGGGTCCGTGCTGAGCCCGCCGC
CCGGCCTTGGTCGCTGCCTGAAGGCCGCAGCTGCAGGAGAATGCAAGCCTACAGTTCCTGACTACGAAAT
AGACAAGCTACTATTGGCAAACTGGGGACTTCCTAAAGCAGTTCTGGAAAAATACCACAGTTTTGGTGTA
AAAAAGATGTTTGAATGGCAGGCAGAGTGCCTTTTGCTTGGACAAGTCCTGGAAGGAAAGAATTTAGTTT
ATTCAGCTCCTACAAGTGCTGGGAAGACTCTTGTGGCAGAATTACTTATTTTGAAGCGGGTTTTGGAAAT
GCGGAAGAAAGCTTTGTTTATTCTTCCCTTTGTTTCTGTGGCTAAAGAGAAGAAATACTACCTCCAGAGT
CTGTTTCAGGAAGTAGGAATAAAAGTAGACGGTTATATGGGCAGCACCTCTCCATCAAGGCATTTCTCTT
CATTGGATATTGCAGTCTGCACAATTGAGAGAGCCAATGGTCTGATCAATCGCCTCATAGAGGAAAATAA
GATGGATCTGTTAGGAATGGTGGTTGTGGATGAATTACATATGCTGGGAGACTCTCACCGAGGGTATCTG
CTGGAACTTTTGCTGACCAAGATTTGCTATATTACTCGGAAATCAGCATCTTGTCAGGCAGATCTAGCCA
GTTCTCTGTCTAATGCTGTGCAAATCGTTGGCATGAGTGCTACCCTTCCTAATTTGGAGCTTGTGGCTTC
CTGGTTGAATGCTGAACTCTACCATACCGACTTTCGCCCTGTACCGCTTTTGGAGTCAGTAAAAGTTGGA
AATTCCATATATGACTCTTCAATGAAACTTGTGAGGGAATTTGAGCCCATGCTTCAAGTGAAGGGAGATG
AGGACCATGTTGTTAGCTTATGTTATGAGACGATTTGTGATAACCATTCAGTATTACTTTTTTGTCCATC
AAAGAAATGGTGTGAGAAGCTGGCAGATATCATTGCTCGAGAGTTTTATAATCTACATCATCAAGCTGAG
GGATTGGTGAAACCCTCTGAATGCCCACCAGTAATTCTGGAACAAAAAGAACTCCTGGAAGTGATGGATC
AGTTAAGACGGTTGCCTTCAGGACTGGACTCTGTATTACAGAAAACTGTACCATGGGGAGTAGCATTTCA
TCATGCAGGTCTTACTTTTGAGGAGAGGGATATCATTGAAGGAGCCTTTCGTCAAGGTCTCATTCGAGTC
TTGGCGGCAACTTCTACTCTTTCTTCTGGGGTGAATTTACCTGCACGTCGTGTGATTATTCGAACCCCTA
TTTTTGGTGGTCGACCTCTAGATATTCTTACTTATAAGCAGATGGTTGGTCGTGCTGGCAGGAAAGGAGT
GGACACAGTAGGCGAGAGTATCTTAATTTGTAAGAACTCTGAGAAATCAAAAGGCATAGCTCTCCTTCAG
GGTTCTCTAAAGCCTGTTCGCAGCTGTCTGCAAAGACGAGAAGGAGAAGAAGTAACTGGCAGCATGATAC
GAGCTATTCTGGAGATAATAGTTGGTGGAGTGGCAAGTACATCACAAGATATGCATACTTATGCTGCCTG
CACATTTTTGGCTGCAAGTATGAAAGAAGGGAAGCAAGGAATTCAGAGAAATCAAGAGTCTGTTCAGCTT
GGAGCGATTGAGGCCTGTGTGATGTGGCTACTAGAAAATGAATTCATCCAGAGTACAGAAGCCAGTGATG
GAACAGAAGGAAAGGTGTATCATCCAACACATCTTGGTTCGGCCACTCTTTCTTCTTCACTTTCTCCAGC
TGATACTTTAGATATTTTTGCTGACCTGCAAAGAGCAATGAAGGGCTTTGTTTTAGAGAATGATCTTCAT
ATTCTCTATCTGGTTACACCTATGTTTGAGGATTGGACTACTATTGATTGGTATCGATTTTTCTGTTTAT
GGGAGAAGTTGCCAACTTCAATGAAAAGGGTGGCAGAGCTAGTGGGAGTTGAAGAGGGGTTCTTGGCCCG
TTGTGTGAAAGGAAAAGTAGTAGCCAGAACTGAGAGACAGCATCGACAAATGGCCATCCATAAAAGGTTT
TTCACCAGTCTTGTGCTATTAGATTTAATCAGTGAAGTTCCCTTAAGGGAAATAAATCAGAAATATGGAT
GCAATCGTGGGCAGATTCAATCTTTGCAACAGTCAGCTGCTGTTTATGCAGGGATGATTACAGTATTTTC
CAACCGTCTGGGCTGGCACAACATGGAACTACTACTTTCCCAATTTCAGAAGCGTCTTACGTTTGGCATC
CAGAGGGAGCTGTGTGACCTGGTTCGGGTATCCTTACTAAATGCTCAGAGAGCCAGGGTTCTCTATGCTT
CTGGCTTTCATACTGTGGCAGACCTTGCTAGAGCAAATATTGTGGAGGTGGAGGTGATTCTGAAAAATGC
TGTGCCTTTCAAAAGTGCCCGGAAGGCAGTGGATGAGGAAGAGGAAGCAGTTGAAGAACGTCGCAATATG
CGAACTATCTGGGTGACTGGCAGAAAAGGTTTAACTGAAAGGGAAGCAGCAGCCCTTATAGTGGAAGAAG
CCAGAATGATTCTGCAGCAGGACTTAGTTGAAATGGGAGTGCAATGGAATCCATGTGCCCTGTTACATTC
TAGTACATGCTCATTGACTCATAGTGAGTCCGAAGTAAAGGAACACACATTTATATCCCAAACTAAGAGT
TCTTATAAAAAATTAACATCAAAGAACAAAAGTAACACAATATTTAGTGATTCTTATATTAAGCATTCAC
CAAATATAGTGCAAGACTTAAATAAAAGTAGAGAGCATACAAGTTCCTTTAATTGTAATTTCCAGAATGG
GAATCAAGAACATCAGAGATGTTCCATTTTCAGAGCAAGAAAACGGGCCTCTTTAGATATAAATAAAGAG
AAGCCAGGAGCCTCTCAGAATGAGGGGAAAACAAGTGATAAGAAAGTTGTTCAGACTTTTTCACAGAAAA
CAAAAAAGGCACCTTTGAATTTCAATTCAGAAAAGATGAGCAGAAGTTTTCGATCTTGGAAACGTAGAAA
GCATCTAAAGCGATCTAGGGACAGCAGCCCCCTGAAAGACTCTGGAGCGTGTAGAATCCATTTACAAGGA
CAGACTCTGTCTAATCCTAGTCTTTGTGAAGACCCGTTTACCTTAGATGAGAAGAAAACGGAATTTAGAA
ATTCAGGGCCATTTGCTAAAAATGTATCTTTGAGTGGTAAGGAAAAAGATAATAAAACATCATTCCCATT
ACAAATAAAGCAAAATTGTTCATGGAACATAACACTAACTAATGATAATTTTGTGGAGCATATTGTCACA
GGATCTCAGAGTAAAAATGTGACTTGTCAGGCCACTAGTGTGGTTAGTGAAAAGGGCAGAGGAGTAGCTG
TTGAGGCAGAAAAAATAAATGAAGTGCTGATACAAAATGGTTCAAAAAACCAGAATGTTTATATGAAACA
CCATGACATCCATCCAATTAACCAGTACCTGCGAAAGCAATCTCATGAACAGACAAGCACTATTACCAAA
CAGAAAAATATAATAGAGAGACAAATGCCCTGTGAAGCAGTCAGTAGTTACATAAATAGAGACTCAAATG
TTACTATCAATTGTGAAAGGATAAAGCTTAATACAGAGGAAAATAAACCAAGTCATTTTCAGGCATTAGG
AGATGATATAAGCAGAACTGTGATACCCAGTGAAGTACTTCCATCAGCTGGAGCATTTAGCAAATCAGAA
GGCCAGCATGAGAATTTTCTAAATATTTCTAGACTACAAGAAAAAACAGGTACTTATACAACAAACAAAA
CTAAAAATAATCATGTTTCTGACTTAGGTTTAGTCCTCTGTGATTTTGAAGATAGTTTCTATCTGGATAC
TCAGTCAGAGAAAATAATACAACAGATGGCAACTGAAAATGCCAAACTAGGAGCAAAGGACACCAACCTG
GCAGCAGGGATAATGCAGAAGAGCTTAGTCCAACAGAACTCAATGAACTCTTTTCAGAAGGAGTGTCACA
TTCCTTTTCCTGCTGAACAGCACCCTCTAGGAGCGACTAAGATAGATCATTTGGACCTTAAGACTGTAGG
TACTATGAAACAAAGCAGTGATTCACATGGGGTTGATATCCTGACTCCAGAAAGCCCGATTTTCCATTCT
CCAATACTATTGGAGGAAAATGGTCTTTTTTTAAAAAAGAATGAAGTTTCTGTTACTGATTCACAATTAA
ATAGTTTTCTTCAAGGTTATCAAACACAAGAAACTGTGAAACCAGTTATACTTCTGATTCCTCAAAAGAG
AACTCCCACTGGTGTAGAAGGAGAATGTCTTCCAGTTCCTGAAACAAGTTTGAATATGAGTGATAGTTTA
CTATTTGATAGCTTCAGTGATGACTATCTAGTAAAAGAACAATTACCTGATATGCAAATGAAAGAACCCC
TTCCTTCAGAAGTAACATCAAACCATTTTAGTGATTCTCTGTGTCTACAAGAAGACCTAATTAAAAAATC
AAATGTAAATGAGAATCAAGATACCCACCAGCAGTTGACTTGTTCCAATGATGAATCTATTATATTTTCA
GAAATGGATTCTGTTCAGATGGTTGAAGCTTTGGACAATGTGGATATATTTCCTGTCCAAGAGAAGAATC
ATACTGTAGTATCTCCTAGAGCATTAGAACTAAGTGATCCAGTACTTGATGAGCACCACCAAGGTGATCA
AGATGGAGGAGATCAAGATGAAAGGGCTGAAAAATCAAAATTAACTGGGACCAGGCAAAATCATTCATTC
ATTTGGTCAGGGGCATCATTTGATCTAAGTCCAGGACTGCAAAGGATTTTAGATAAAGTATCCAGTCCTC
TAGAAAATGAAAAGCTAAAATCAATGACTATAAACTTTTCCAGTTTGAATAGAAAAAATACAGAGTTAAA
TGAAGAACAAGAAGTTATTTCAAACTTGGAGACAAAACAAGTGCAGGGAATTTCATTTTCTTCTAATAAT
GAAGTAAAAAGCAAGATTGAGATGCTAGAAAACAATGCCAATCATGATGAAACCTCATCCCTCTTACCTC
GTAAAGAAAGTAATATAGTTGATGATAATGGTCTCATTCCTCCTACACCCATTCCAACATCTGCTTCTAA
GCTGACATTTCCAGGGATTCTTGAAACACCTGTAAACCCTTGGAAAACTAATAATGTTTTACAACCTGGT
GAAAGTTATTTATTTGGCTCACCTTCAGATATTAAAAACCACGATTTAAGTCCAGGGAGTAGAAATGGGT
TCAAAGACAACAGCCCTATTAGTGACACAAGCTTTTCACTTCAGTTATCACAGGATGGATTACAGTTAAC
TCCAGCCTCAAGCAGTTCAGAAAGTTTGTCCATAATTGATGTAGCAAGTGACCAAAATCTTTTCCAAACA
TTCATTAAGGAGTGGCGGTGCAAAAAGCGATTTTCCATCTCACTGGCTTGTGAAAAGATTAGAAGTTTGA
CATCTTCTAAAACTGCTACTATTGGCAGTAGGTTTAAGCAAGCTAGCTCACCTCAGGAAATTCCTATTAG
AGATGATGGATTTCCCATTAAAGGTTGTGATGACACCTTGGTGGTTGGACTGGCAGTATGCTGGGGTGGA
AGGGATGCCTATTATTTTTCACTGCAGAAGGAACAAAAGCATTCTGAAATTAGTGCCAGTTTGGTTCCAC
CTTCTTTAGATCCAAGCCTGACTTTGAAAGACAGGATGTGGTACCTTCAATCTTGCTTGCGAAAGGAATC
TGATAAAGAATGTTCTGTTGTCATCTATGACTTCATCCAGAGCTATAAAATTCTTCTTCTTTCTTGTGGC
ATCTCCTTGGAGCAAAGTTATGAAGATCCTAAGGTGGCATGCTGGTTACTAGATCCAGATTCTCAGGAGC
CGACTCTTCATAGCATAGTTACCAGTTTTCTTCCTCATGAGCTTCCACTCCTAGAAGGGATGGAGACCAG
CCAAGGGATTCAAAGCCTGGGGCTAAATGCTGGCAGTGAGCATTCTGGGCGATACAGAGCATCTGTGGAG
TCCATTCTCATCTTCAACTCTATGAATCAGCTCAACTCTTTGTTGCAGAAGGAAAACCTTCAAGATGTTT
TCCGTAAGGTGGAAATGCCCTCTCAGTACTGCTTGGCCTTGCTAGAACTAAATGGAATTGGCTTTAGTAC
TGCAGAATGTGAAAGTCAGAAACATATAATGCAAGCCAAGCTGGATGCAATTGAGACCCAGGCCTATCAA
CTAGCTGGCCACAGTTTTTCTTTCACCAGTTCAGATGACATCGCTGAGGTTTTATTTTTGGAATTGAAGT
TGCCCCCAAATAGAGAGATGAAAAACCAAGGCAGCAAGAAAACTCTGGGTTCTACCAGAAGAGGGATTGA
CAATGGACGCAAGCTAAGGCTGGGAAGACAGTTCAGCACTAGTAAGGACGTTTTAAATAAATTAAAGGCA
TTACATCCTTTACCAGGCTTGATATTAGAATGGAGAAGAATCACTAATGCTATTACCAAAGTGGTCTTTC
CCCTTCAGCGGGAAAAGTGTCTTAATCCTTTTCTTGGAATGGAAAGAATCTATCCTGTATCACAGTCGCA
CACTGCTACAGGACGAATAACCTTTACAGAACCAAATATTCAGAATGTGCCAAGAGATTTTGAAATCAAA
ATGCCAACACTAGTAGGAGAAAGCCCACCTTCTCAAGCTGTAGGCAAAGGCCTACTTCCCATGGGCAGAG
GAAAATATAAGAAGGGTTTCAGCGTGAATCCTAGATGCCAGGCACAGATGGAGGAGAGAGCTGCAGACAG
AGGAATGCCATTTTCAATTAGCATGCGACATGCCTTTGTGCCTTTCCCAGGTGGTTCAATACTGGCTGCT
GACTACTCTCAGCTTGAACTGAGGATCTTGGCTCATTTATCCCATGATCGTCGTCTCATTCAAGTGTTAA
ACACTGGAGCTGATGTTTTCAGGAGCATTGCAGCAGAGTGGAAGATGATTGAGCCAGAGTCTGTTGGGGA
TGATCTGAGGCAGCAGGCAAAACAGATTTGCTATGGGATCATTTATGGAATGGGAGCTAAATCTTTGGGA
GAGCAGATGGGCATTAAAGAAAATGATGCTGCATGCTATATTGACTCCTTCAAATCCAGATACACAGGGA
TTAATCAATTCATGACAGAGACAGTGAAGAATTGTAAAAGAGACGGATTTGTTCAGACCATTTTGGGAAG
GCGTAGATATTTGCCAGGAATCAAAGACAACAACCCTTATCGTAAAGCTCACGCTGAGCGTCAAGCTATC
AACACAATAGTCCAAGGATCAGCAGCTGATATTGTCAAAATAGCCACAGTTAACATTCAGAAGCAATTAG
AGACCTTCCACTCAACCTTCAAATCCCATGGTCATCGAGAGGGTATGCTCCAAAGTGACCGAACAGGATT
GTCACGAAAGAGAAAACTGCAAGGGATGTTCTGCCCAATCAGAGGAGGCTTCTTCATCCTTCAACTCCAT
GATGAACTCCTATATGAAGTGGCAGAAGAAGATGTTGTTCAGGTAGCTCAGATTGTCAAGAATGAAATGG
AAAGTGCTGTAAAACTGTCTGTGAAATTGAAAGTGAAAGTGAAAATAGGCGCCAGCTGGGGAGAGCTAAA
GGACTTTGATGTGCCCGGGATGGACTACAAAGACGATGACGACAAGTAATAGCTCGAGTCTAGAGGGCCC
GTTTAAACCCGCTGATCAGCCTCGACTGTGCCTTCTAGTTGCCAGCCATCTGTTGTTTGCCCCTCCCCCG
TGCCTTCCTTGACCCTGGAAGGTGCCACTCCCACTGTCCTTTCCTAATAAAATGAGGAAATTGCATCGCA
TTGTCTGAGTAGGTGTCATTCTATTCTGGGGGGTGGGGTGGGGCAGGACAGCAAGGGGGAGGATTGGGAA
GACAATAGCAGGCATGCTGGGGATGCGGTGGGCTCTATGGCTTCTGAGGCGGAAAGAACCAGCTGGGGCT
CTAGGGGGTATCCCC
[124 nt withheld, positions 9116-9239]
C
[91 nt withheld, positions 9241-9331]
A
[49 nt withheld, positions 9333-9381]
CCTTTGACGTTGGAGTCCACGTTCTTT
[37 nt withheld, positions 9409-9445]
ACCCTATCTCGGTCTATTCTTTTGATTTATAAGGGATTTTGCCGATTTCGGCCTATTGGTTAAAAAATGA
GCTGATTTAACAAAAATTTAACGCGAATTAATTCTGTGGAATGTGTGTCAGTTAGGGTGTGGAAAGTCCC
CAGGCTCCCCAGCAGGCAGAAGTATGCAAAGCATGCATCTCAATTAGTCAGCAACCAGGTGTGGAAAGTC
CCCAGGCTCCCCAGCAGGCAGAAGTATGCAAAGCATGCATCTCAATTAGTCAGCAACCATAGTCCCGCCC
CTAACTCCGCCCATCCCGCCCCTAACTCCGCCCAGTTCCGCCCATTCTCCGCCCCATGGCTGACTAATTT
TTTTTATTTATGCAGAGGCCGAGGCCGCCTCTGCCTCTGAGCTATTCCAGAAGTAGTGAGGAGGCTTTTT
TGGAGGCCTAGGCTTTTGCAAAAAGCTCCCGGGAGCTTGTATATCCATTTTCGGATCTGATCAGCACGTG
ATGAAAAAGCCTGAACTCACCGCGACGTCTGTCGAGAAGTTTCTGATCGAAAAGTTCGACAGCGTCTCCG
ACCTGATGCAGCTCTCGGAGGGCGAAGAATCTCGTGCTTTCAGCTTCGATGTAGGAGGGCGTGGATATGT
CCTGCGGGTAAATAGCTGCGCCGATGGTTTCTACAAAGATCGTTATGTTTATCGGCACTTTGCATCGGCC
GCGCTCCCGATTCCGGAAGTGCTTGACATTGGGGAATTCAGCGAGAGCCTGACCTATTGCATCTCCCGCC
GTGCACAGGGTGTCACGTTGCAAGACCTGCCTGAAACCGAACTGCCCGCTGTTCTGCAGCCGGTCGCGGA
GGCCATGGATGCGATCGCTGCGGCCGATCTTAGCCAGACGAGCGGGTTCGGCCCATTCGGACCGCAAGGA
ATCGGTCAATACACTACATGGCGTGATTTCATATGCGCGATTGCTGATCCCCATGTGTATCACTGGCAAA
CTGTGATGGACGACACCGTCAGTGCGTCCGTCGCGCAGGCTCTCGATGAGCTGATGCTTTGGGCCGAGGA
CTGCCCCGAAGTCCGGCACCTCGTGCACGCGGATTTCGGCTCCAACAATGTCCTGACGGACAATGGCCGC
ATAACAGCGGTCATTGACTGGAGCGAGGCGATGTTCGGGGATTCCCAATACGAGGTCGCCAACATCTTCT
TCTGGAGGCCGTGGTTGGCTTGTATGGAGCAGCAGACGCGCTACTTCGAGCGGAGGCATCCGGAGCTTGC
AGGATCGCCGCGGCTCCGGGCGTATATGCTCCGCATTGGTCTTGACCAACTCTATCAGAGCTTGGTTGAC
GGCAATTTCGATGATGCAGCTTGGGCGCAGGGTCGATGCGACGCAATCGTCCGATCCGGAGCCGGGACTG
TCGGGCGTACACAAATCGCCCGCAGAAGCGCGGCCGTCTGGACCGATGGCTGTGTAGAAGTACTCGCCGA
TAGTGGAAACCGACGCCCCAGCACTCGTCCGAGGGCAAAGGAATAGCACGTGCTACGAGATTTCGATTCC
ACCGCCGCCTTCTATGAAAGGTTGGGCTTCGGAATCGTTTTCCGGGACGCCGGCTGGATGATCCTCCAGC
GCGGGGATCTCATGCTGGAGTTCTTCGCCCACCCCAACTTGTTTATTGCAGCTTATAATGGTTACAAATA
AAGCAATAGCATCACAAATTTCACAAATAAAGCATTTTTTTCACTGCATTCTAGTTGTGGTTTGTCCAAA
CTCATCAATGTATCTTATCATGTCTGTATACCGTCGACCTCTAGCTAGAGCTTGGCGTAATCATGGTCAT
AGCTGTTTCCTGTGTGAAATTGTTATCCGCTCACAATTCCACACAACATACGAGCCGGAAGCATAAAGTG
TAAAGCCTGGGGTGCCTAATGAGTGAGCTAACTCACATTAATTGCGTTGCGCTCACTGCCCGCTTTCCAG
TCGGGAAACCTGTCGTGCCAGCTGCATTAATGAATCGGCCAACGCGCGGGGAGAGGCGGTTTGCGTATTG
GGCGCTCTTCCGCTTCCTCGCTCACTGACTCGCTGCGCTCGGTCGTTCGGCTGCGGCGAGCGGTATCAGC
TCACTCAAAGGCGGTAATACGGTTATCCACAGAATCAGGGGATAACGCAGGAAAGAACATGTGAGCAAAA
GGCCAGCAAAAGGCCAGGAACCGTAAAAAGGCCGCGTTGCTGGCGTTTTTCCATAGGCTCCGCCCCCCTG
ACGAGCATCACAAAAATCGACGCTCAAGTCAGAGGTGGCGAAACCCGACAGGACTATAAAGATACCAGGC
GTTTCCCCCTGGAAGCTCCCTCGTGCGCTCTCCTGTTCCGACCCTGCCGCTTACCGGATACCTGTCCGCC
TTTCTCCCTTCGGGAAGCGTGGCGCTTTCTCATAGCTCACGCTGTAGGTATCTCAGTTCGGTGTAGGTCG
TTCGCTCCAAGCTGGGCTGTGTGCACGAACCCCCCGTTCAGCCCGACCGCTGCGCCTTATCCGGTAACTA
TCGTCTTGAGTCCAACCCGGTAAGACACGACTTATCGCCACTGGCAGCAGCCACTGGTAACAGGATTAGC
AGAGCGAGGTATGTAGGCGGTGCTACAGAGTTCTTGAAGTGGTGGCCTAACTACGGCTACACTAGAAGAA
CAGTATTTGGTATCTGCGCTCTGCTGAAGCCAGTTACCTTCGGAAAAAGAGTTGGTAGCTCTTGATCCGG
CAAACAAACCACCGCTGGTAGCGGTGGTTTTTTTGTTTGCAAGCAGCAGATTACGCGCAGAAAAAAAGGA
TCTCAAGAAGATCCTTTGATCTTTTCTACGGGGTCTGACGCTCAGTGGAACGAAAACTCACGTTAAGGGA
TTTTGGTCATGAGATTATCAAAAAGGATCTTCACCTAGATCCTTTTAAATTAAAAATGAAGTTTTAAATC
AATCTAAAGTATATATGAGTAAACTTGGTCTGACAGTTACCAATGCTTAATCAGTGAGGCACCTATCTCA
GCGATCTGTCTATTTCGTTCATCCATAGTTGCCTGACTCCCCGTCGTGTAGATAACTACGATACGGGAGG
GCTTACCATCTGGCCCCAGTGCTGCAATGATACCGCGAGACCCACGCTCACCGGCTCCAGATTTATCAGC
AATAAACCAGCCAGCCGGAAGGGCCGAGCGCAGAAGTGGTCCTGCAACTTTATCCGCCTCCATCCAGTCT
ATTAATTGTTGCCGGGAAGCTAGAGTAAGTAGTTCGCCAGTTAATAGTTTGCGCAACGTTGTTGCCATTG
CTACAGGCATCGTGGTGTCACGCTCGTCGTTTGGTATGGCTTCATTCAGCTCCGGTTCCCAACGATCAAG
GCGAGTTACATGATCCCCCATGTTGTGCAAAAAAGCGGTTAGCTCCTTCGGTCCTCCGATCGTTGTCAGA
AGTAAGTTGGCCGCAGTGTTATCACTCATGGTTATGGCAGCACTGCATAATTCTCTTACTGTCATGCCAT
CCGTAAGATGCTTTTCTGTGACTGGTGAGTACTCAACCAAGTCATTCTGAGAATAGTGTATGCGGCGACC
GAGTTGCTCTTGCCCGGCGTCAATACGGGATAATACCGCGCCACATAGCAGAACTTTAAAAGTGCTCATC
ATTGGAAAACGTTCTTCGGGGCGAAAACTCTCAAGGATCTTACCGCTGTTGAGATCCAGTTCGATGTAAC
CCACTCGTGCACCCAACTGATCTTCAGCATCTTTTACTTTCACCAGCGTTTCTGGGTGAGCAAAAACAGG
AAGGCAAAATGCCGCAAAAAAGGGAATAAGGGCGACACGGAAATGTTGAATACTCATACTCTTCCTTTTT
CAATATTATTGAAGCATTTATCAGGGTTATTGTCTCATGAGCGGATACATATTTGAATGTATTTAGAAAA
ATAAACAAATAGGGGTTCCGCGCACATTTCCCCGAAAAGTGCCACCTGACGTC
