>Addgene plasmid #73132 | pcDNA 3.1(Hygro) myc-hPolQ-Flag | addgene partial sequence | sequence record 136270 | CMV-F 5'-CGCAAATGGGCGGTAGGCGTG-3'
CTCTCTGGCTAACTAGAGAACCCACTGCTTACTGGCTTATCGAAATTAATACGACTCACTATAGGGAGAC
CCAAGCTGGCTAGCGTTTAAACTTAAGCTTGGTACCGAGCTCGGATCTGCGGCCGCATGGAACAAAAGTT
GATTTCTGAAGAAGATTTGTTAAGAAAGAGAGGGATCCTGAATCTTCTGCGTCGGAGTGGGAAACGGCGG
CGTTCAGAATCAGGCTCAGATTCGTTCTCGGGAAGCGGCGGTGACAGCAGTGCCAGCCCCCAGTTCCTCT
CCGGGTCCGTGCTGAGCCCGCCGCCCGGCCTTGGTCGCTGCCTGAAGGCCGCAGCTGCAGGAGAATGCAA
GCCTACAGTTCCTGACTACGAAATAGACAAGCTACTATTGGCAAACTGGGGACTTCCTAAAGCAGTTCTG
GAAAAATACCACAGTTTTGGTGTAAAAAAGATGTTTGAATGGCAGGCAGAGTGCCTTTTGCTTGGACAAG
TCCTGGAAGGAAAGAATTTAGTTTATTCAGCTCCTACAAGTGCTGGGAAGACTCTTGTGGCAGAATTACT
TATTTTGAAGCGGGTTTTGGAAATGCGGAAGAAAGCTTTGTTTATTCTTCCCTTTGTTTCTGTGGCTAAA
GAGAAGAAATACTACCTCCAGAGTCTGTTTCAGGAAGTAGGAATAAAAGTAGACGGTTATATGGGCAGCA
CCTCTCCATCAAGGCATTTCTCTTCATTGGATATTGCAGTCTGCACAATTGAGAGAGCCAATGGTCTGAT
CAATCGCCTCATAGAGGAAAATAAGATGGATCTGTTAGGAATGGTGGTTGTGGATGAATTACATATGCTG
GGAGACTCTCACCGAGGGTATCTGCTGGAACTTTTGCTGACCAAGATTTGCTATATTACTCGGAAATCAG
CATCTTGTCAGGCAGATCTAGCCAGTTCTCTGTCTAATGCTGTGCAAATCGTTGGCATGAGTGCTACCCT
TC
