>Addgene plasmid #73132 | pcDNA 3.1(Hygro) myc-hPolQ-Flag | addgene partial sequence | sequence record 137789 | BGH-rev 5'-TAGAAGGCACAGTCGAGG-3'
GACTCGAGCTATTACTTGTCGTCATCGTCTTTGTAGTCCATCCCGGGCACATCAAAGTCCTTTAGCTCTC
CCCAGCTGGCGCCTATTTTCACTTTCACTTTCAATTTCACAGACAGTTTTACAGCACTTTCCATTTCATT
CTTGACAATCTGAGCTACCTGAACAACATCTTCTTCTGCCACTTCATATAGGAGTTCATCATGGAGTTGA
AGGATGAAGAAGCCTCCTCTGATTGGGCAGAACATCCCTTGCAGTTTTCTCTTTCGTGACAATCCTGTTC
GGTCACTTTGGAGCATACCCTCTCGATGACCATGGGATTTGAAGGTTGAGTGGAAGGTCTCTAATTGCTT
CTGAATGTTAACTGTGGCTATTTTGACAATATCAGCTGCTGATCCTTGGACTATTGTGTTGATAGCTTGA
CGCTCAGCGTGAGCTTTACGATAAGGGTTGTTGTCTTTGATTCCTGGCAAATATCTACGCCTTCCCAAAA
TGGTCTGAACAAATCCGTCTCTTTTACAATTCTTCACTGTCTCTGTCATGAATTGATTAATCCCTGTGTA
TCTGGATTTGAAGGAGTCAATATAGCATGCAGCATCATTTTCTTTAATGCCCATCTGCTCTCCCAAAGAT
TTAGCTCCCATTCCATAAATGATCCCATAGCAAATCTGTTTTGCCTGCTGCCTCAGATCATCCCCAACAG
ACTCTGGCTCAATCATCTTCCACTCTGCTGCAATGCTCCTGAAA
